>Addgene plasmid #223226 | pAAV-U6-sgRev-erba-hSyn-mCherry-KASH | addgene full sequence | sequence record 443553 | Addgene NGS Result
CCTGCAGGCAGCTGCGCGCTCGCTCGCTCACTGAGGCCGCCCGGGCGTCGGGCGACCTTTGGTCGCCCGG
CCTCAGTGAGCGAGCGAGCGCGCAGAGAGGGAGTGGCCAACTCCATCACTAGGGGTTCCTGCGGCCGCAC
GCGTGAGGGCCTATTTCCCATGATTCCTTCATATTTGCATATACGATACAAGGCTGTTAGAGAGATAATT
GGAATTAATTTGACTGTAAACACAAAGATATTAGTACAAAATACGTGACGTAGAAAGTAATAATTTCTTG
GGTAGTTTGCAGTTTTAAAATTATGTTTTAAAATGGACTATCATATGCTTACCGTAACTTGAAAGTATTT
CGATTTCTTGGCTTTATATATCTTGTGGAAAGGACGAAACACCGTTGCGATTGATGCGAACGATGGGTTT
TAGAGCTAGAAATAGCAAGTTAAAATAAGGCTAGTCCGTTATCAACTTGAAAAAGTGGCACCGAGTCGGT
GCTTTTTTTCTAGACTGCAGAGGGCCCTGCGTATGAGTGCAAGTGGGTTTTAGGACCAGGATGAGGCGGG
GTGGGGGTGCCTACCTGACGACCGACCCCGACCCACTGGACAAGCACCCAACCCCCATTCCCCAAATTGC
GCATCCCCTATCAGAGAGGGGGAGGGGAAACAGGATGCGGCGAGGCGCGTGCGCACTGCCAGCTTCAGCA
CCGCGGACAGTGCCTTCGCCCCCGCCTGGCGGCGCGCGCCACCGCCGCCTCAGCACTGAAGGCGCGCTGA
CGTCACTCGCCGGTCCCCCGCAAACTCCCCTTCCCGGCCACCTTGGTCGCGTCCGCGCCGCCGCCGGCCC
AGCCGGACCGCACCACGCGAGGCGCGAGATAGGGGGGCACGGGCGCGACCATCTGCGCTGCGGCGCCGGC
GACTCAGCGCTGCCTCAGTCTGCGGTGGGCAGCGGAGGAGTCGTGTCGTGCCTGAGAGCGCAGTCGAGAA
GGTACCGGATCCTCTAGAGTCGACATGGTGAGCAAGGGCGAGGAGGATAACATGGCCATCATCGAGGAGT
TCATGCGCTTCAAGGTGCACATGGAGGGCTCCGTGAACGGCCACGAGTTCGAGATCGAGGGCGAGGGCGA
GGGCCGCCCCTACGAGGGCACCCAGACCGCCAAGCTGAAGGTGACCAAGGGTGGCCCCCTGCCCTTCGCC
TGGGACATCCTGTCCCCTCAGTTCATGTACGGCTCCAAGGCCTACGTGAAGCACCCCGCCGACATCCCCG
ACTACTTGAAGCTGTCCTTCCCCGAGGGCTTCAAGTGGGAGCGCGTGATGAACTTCGAGGACGGCGGCGT
GGTGACCGTGACCCAGGACTCCTCCCTGCAGGACGGCGAGTTCATCTACAAGGTGAAGCTGCGCGGCACC
AACTTCCCCTCCGACGGCCCCGTAATGCAGAAGAAGACCATGGGCTGGGAGGCCTCCTCCGAGCGGATGT
ACCCCGAGGACGGCGCCCTGAAGGGCGAGATCAAGCAGAGGCTGAAGCTGAAGGACGGCGGCCACTACGA
CGCTGAGGTCAAGACCACCTACAAGGCCAAGAAGCCCGTGCAGCTGCCCGGCGCCTACAACGTCAACATC
AAGTTGGACATCACCTCCCACGACGAGGACTACACCATCGTGGAACAGTACGAACGCGCCGAGGGCCGCC
ACTCCACCGGCGGCATGGACGAGCTGTACAAGGAATTCTCCGGACTCAGATCTCGAGAGGAGGAGGAGGG
GACAGACAGCAGGATGCCCCACCTCGACAGCCCCGGCAGCTCCCAGCCGAGACGCTCCTTCCTCTCAAGG
GTGATCAGGGCAGCGCTACCGTTGCAGCTGCTTCTGCTGCTGCTGCTGCTCCTGGCCTGCCTGCTACCTG
CCTCTGAAGATGACTACAGCTGCACCCAGGCCAACAACTTTGCCCGATCCTTCTACCCCATGCTGCGGTA
CACCAACGGGCCACCTCCCACCTAGGATATCAAGCTTATCGATACCGAGCGCTGCTCGAGAGATCTACGG
GTGGCATCCCTGTGACCCCTCCCCAGTGCCTCTCCTGGCCCTGGAAGTTGCCACTCCAGTGCCCACCAGC
CTTGTCCTAATAAAATTAAGTTGCATCATTTTGTCTGACTAGGTGTCCTTCTATAATATTATGGGGTGGA
GGGGGGTGGTATGGAGCAAGGGGCAAGTTGGGAAGACAACCTGTAGGGCCTGCGGGGTCTATTGGGAACC
AAGCTGGAGTGCAGTGGCACAATCTTGGCTCACTGCAATCTCCGCCTCCTGGGTTCAAGCGATTCTCCTG
CCTCAGCCTCCCGAGTTGTTGGGATTCCAGGCATGCATGACCAGGCTCAGCTAATTTTTGTTTTTTTGGT
AGAGACGGGGTTTCACCATATTGGCCAGGCTGGTCTCCAACTCCTAATCTCAGGTGATCTACCCACCTTG
GCCTCCCAAATTGCTGGGATTACAGGCGTGAACCACTGCTCCCTTCCCTGTCCTTCTGATTTTGTAGGTA
ACCACGTGCGGACCGAGCGGCCGCAGGAACCCCTAGTGATGGAGTTGGCCACTCCCTCTCTGCGCGCTCG
CTCGCTCACTGAGGCCGGGCGACCAAAGGTCGCCCGACGCCCGGGCTTTGCCCGGGCGGCCTCAGTGAGC
GAGCGAGCGCGCAGCTGCCTGCAGGGGCGCCTGATGCGGTATTTTCTCCTTACGCATCTGTGCGGTATTT
CACACCGCATA
[95 nt withheld, positions 2742-2836]
T
[46 nt withheld, positions 2838-2883]
C
[141 nt withheld, positions 2885-3025]
CCTTTGACGTTGGAGTCCACGTTCTTT
[37 nt withheld, positions 3053-3089]
ACTCTATCTCGGGCTATTCTTTTGATTTATAAGGGATTTTGCCGATTTCGGTCTATTGGTTAAAAAATGA
GCTGATTTAACAAAAATTTAACGCGAATTTTAACAAAATATTAACGTTTACAATTTTATGGTGCACTCTC
AGTACAATCTGCTCTGATGCCGCATAGTTAAGCCAGCCCCGACACCCGCCAACACCCGCTGACGCGCCCT
GACGGGCTTGTCTGCTCCCGGCATCCGCTTACAGACAAGCTGTGACCGTCTCCGGGAGCTGCATGTGTCA
GAGGTTTTCACCGTCATCACCGAAACGCGCGAGACGAAAGGGCCTCGTGATACGCCTATTTTTATAGGTT
AATGTCATGATAATAATGGTTTCTTAGACGTCAGGTGGCACTTTTCGGGGAAATGTGCGCGGAACCCCTA
TTTGTTTATTTTTCTAAATACATTCAAATATGTATCCGCTCATGAGACAATAACCCTGATAAATGCTTCA
ATAATATTGAAAAAGGAAGAGTATGAGTATTCAACATTTCCGTGTCGCCCTTATTCCCTTTTTTGCGGCA
TTTTGCCTTCCTGTTTTTGCTCACCCAGAAACGCTGGTGAAAGTAAAAGATGCTGAAGATCAGTTGGGTG
CACGAGTGGGTTACATCGAACTGGATCTCAACAGCGGTAAGATCCTTGAGAGTTTTCGCCCCGAAGAACG
TTTTCCAATGATGAGCACTTTTAAAGTTCTGCTATGTGGCGCGGTATTATCCCGTATTGACGCCGGGCAA
GAGCAACTCGGTCGCCGCATACACTATTCTCAGAATGACTTGGTTGAGTACTCACCAGTCACAGAAAAGC
ATCTTACGGATGGCATGACAGTAAGAGAATTATGCAGTGCTGCCATAACCATGAGTGATAACACTGCGGC
CAACTTACTTCTGACAACGATCGGAGGACCGAAGGAGCTAACCGCTTTTTTGCACAACATGGGGGATCAT
GTAACTCGCCTTGATCGTTGGGAACCGGAGCTGAATGAAGCCATACCAAACGACGAGCGTGACACCACGA
TGCCTGTAGCAATGGCAACAACGTTGCGCAAACTATTAACTGGCGAACTACTTACTCTAGCTTCCCGGCA
ACAATTAATAGACTGGATGGAGGCGGATAAAGTTGCAGGACCACTTCTGCGCTCGGCCCTTCCGGCTGGC
TGGTTTATTGCTGATAAATCTGGAGCCGGTGAGCGTGGGTCTCGCGGTATCATTGCAGCACTGGGGCCAG
ATGGTAAGCCCTCCCGTATCGTAGTTATCTACACGACGGGGAGTCAGGCAACTATGGATGAACGAAATAG
ACAGATCGCTGAGATAGGTGCCTCACTGATTAAGCATTGGTAACTGTCAGACCAAGTTTACTCATATATA
CTTTAGATTGATTTAAAACTTCATTTTTAATTTAAAAGGATCTAGGTGAAGATCCTTTTTGATAATCTCA
TGACCAAAATCCCTTAACGTGAGTTTTCGTTCCACTGAGCGTCAGACCCCGTAGAAAAGATCAAAGGATC
TTCTTGAGATCCTTTTTTTCTGCGCGTAATCTGCTGCTTGCAAACAAAAAAACCACCGCTACCAGCGGTG
GTTTGTTTGCCGGATCAAGAGCTACCAACTCTTTTTCCGAAGGTAACTGGCTTCAGCAGAGCGCAGATAC
CAAATACTGTTCTTCTAGTGTAGCCGTAGTTAGGCCACCACTTCAAGAACTCTGTAGCACCGCCTACATA
CCTCGCTCTGCTAATCCTGTTACCAGTGGCTGCTGCCAGTGGCGATAAGTCGTGTCTTACCGGGTTGGAC
TCAAGACGATAGTTACCGGATAAGGCGCAGCGGTCGGGCTGAACGGGGGGTTCGTGCACACAGCCCAGCT
TGGAGCGAACGACCTACACCGAACTGAGATACCTACAGCGTGAGCTATGAGAAAGCGCCACGCTTCCCGA
AGGGAGAAAGGCGGACAGGTATCCGGTAAGCGGCAGGGTCGGAACAGGAGAGCGCACGAGGGAGCTTCCA
GGGGGAAACGCCTGGTATCTTTATAGTCCTGTCGGGTTTCGCCACCTCTGACTTGAGCGTCGATTTTTGT
GATGCTCGTCAGGGGGGCGGAGCCTATGGAAAAACGCCAGCAACGCGGCCTTTTTACGGTTCCTGGCCTT
TTGCTGGCCTTTTGCTCACATGT
Features (pLannotate 1.2.2; 19 found; start..end, strand, type, name):
     12..39      +  repeat_region  AAV2 ITR (fragment): inverted terminal repeat of adeno-associated virus serotype 2 inverted
     68..95      +  repeat_region  AAV2 ITR (fragment): inverted terminal repeat of adeno-associated virus serotype 2 inverted
    145..385     +  promoter       U6 promoter: RNA polymerase III promoter for human U6 snRNA
    417..492     +  misc_RNA       gRNA scaffold: guide RNA scaffold for the Streptococcus pyogenes CRISPR/Cas9 system
    526..973     +  promoter       hSyn promoter: human synapsin I promoter; confers neuron-specific expression (Kügler et al., 2003)
    987..1004    +  misc_feature   MCS (fragment): pUC18/19 multiple cloning site
   1005..1712    +  CDS            mCherry: monomeric derivative of DsRed fluorescent protein (Shaner et al., 2004) mammalian codon-optimized
   1719..1737    +  misc_feature   MCS (fragment): multiple cloning site
   1806..1982    +  CDS            SYNE3 (fragment): SYNE3_HUMAN - Also known as C14orf139 From Homo sapiens (Human).
   1986..2007    +  misc_feature   MCS (fragment): pBluescript multiple cloning site
   2029..2505    +  polyA_signal   hGH poly(A) signal: human growth hormone polyadenylation signal
   2545..2685    +  repeat_region  AAV2 ITR: inverted terminal repeat of adeno-associated virus serotype 2 inverted
   2690..2741    -  misc_feature   bom (fragment): basis of mobility region from pBR322
   2760..3215    +  rep_origin     f1 ori (sequence partly withheld): f1 bacteriophage origin of replication; arrow indicates direction of (+) strand synthesis
   3216..3265    -  misc_feature   bom (fragment): basis of mobility region from pBR322
   3367..3402    -  CDS            rop (fragment): Rop protein, which maintains plasmids at low copy number; rop
   3497..3601    +  promoter       AmpR promoter: bla
   3602..4462    +  CDS            AmpR: β-lactamase; bla; confers resistance to ampicillin, carbenicillin, and related antibiotics
   4633..5221    +  rep_origin     ori: high-copy-number ColE1/pMB1/pBR322/pUC origin of replication
