[The description below was written by a language model from this plasmid's Addgene catalogue record and pLannotate feature annotations shown in this document.]
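Description:
pAAV-U6-sgRev-erba-hSyn-mCherry-KASH is an adeno-associated virus transfer plasmid for CRISPR-based targeting of the mouse circadian nuclear receptor gene Nr1d1 (Rev-erb alpha) in neurons. It derives from the pAAV-U6-sgRNA-hSyn-mCherry-KASH backbone, with the guide spacer introduced by Gibson cloning in a way that destroyed the backbone's SapI site. In bacteria it is maintained as a high-copy plasmid through a ColE1/pUC-type origin and selected with ampicillin via the β-lactamase gene. An f1 phage origin is also present. The catalogue lists a total size of 5,293 bp, while the sequenced record behind the feature table is 5,282 nt. In that record the 3′ AAV2 ITR is annotated in full, whereas the 5′ ITR is detected only as short fragments.

Between the AAV2 inverted terminal repeats, which direct replication and packaging of the intervening DNA into AAV particles, sit two expression units. The human U6 RNA polymerase III promoter drives the Nr1d1-directed spacer fused to the Streptococcus pyogenes Cas9 guide RNA scaffold. Downstream, the neuron-specific human synapsin I promoter drives mCherry joined to a KASH domain, annotated as a SYNE3-like fragment, and the transcript is terminated by the human growth hormone polyadenylation signal. The KASH domain anchors the red fluorescent protein to the nuclear envelope, so transduced neurons and their nuclei can be identified or sorted.

The plasmid encodes no Cas9, so the nuclease must be supplied separately, for example from a second vector or a Cas9-expressing mouse line. The associated publication concerns the role of REV-ERBα in dorsal raphe serotonin synthesis and mood regulation, consistent with use for neuronal disruption of Nr1d1 in the mouse brain.
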