Addgene plasmid #223226: pAAV-U6-sgRev-erba-hSyn-mCherry-KASH
Purpose: guideRNA targeting the mouse Rev-erb alpha (Nr1d1)
Depositing lab: Kyungjin Kim. Depositing organization: Daegu Gyeongbuk Institute of Science and Technology. Publication: Role of the circadian nuclear receptor REV-ERBalpha in dorsal raphe serotonin synthesis in mood regulation. Park I, Choi M, Kim J, Jang S, Kim D, Kim J, Choe Y, Geum D, Yu SW, Choi JW, Moon C, Choe HK, Son GH, Kim K. Commun Biol. 2024 Aug 15;7(1):998. doi: 10.1038/s42003-024-06647-y. PubMed 39147805.
Backbone
  Vector backbone: pAAV-U6-sgRNA-hSyn-mCherry-KASH
  Backbone size w/o insert (bp): 5270
  Total vector size (bp): 5293
  Modifications to backbone: Destroyed SapI digestion site
  Vector type: Mammalian Expression, Mouse Targeting, AAV, CRISPR
Growth in bacteria
  Bacterial resistance: Ampicillin, 100 μg/mL
  Growth temperature: 37°C
  Growth strain: NEB Stable
  Copy number: High Copy
Gene/Insert
  Gene/Insert name: Nr1d1 (alt name: Rev-erb alpha)
  gRNA/shRNA sequence: GTTGCGATTGATGCGAACGATGG
  Species: M. musculus (mouse)
  GenBank ID: NM_145434.4
  Entrez Gene: Nr1d1 (a.k.a. A530070C09Rik)
  Promoter: U6
  Tag / fusion protein: mCherry
  Cloning method: Gibson Cloning
  Sequencing primers: 5′ CGC ACG CGT GAG GGC CTA TT
Terms and licenses: Academic/Nonprofit Terms; Industry Terms: Not Available to Industry
How to cite: pAAV-U6-sgRev-erba-hSyn-mCherry-KASH was a gift from Kyungjin Kim (Addgene plasmid # 223226 ; http://n2t.net/addgene:223226 ; RRID:Addgene_223226)
